Addgene plasmid #52594: pVITRO-HPV38 L1L2
Purpose: Expresses HPV38 L1 and L2 in mammalian cells
Depositing lab: Richard Roden. Depositing organization: Johns Hopkins University and School of Medicine. Publication: Impact of inhibitors and L2 antibodies upon the infectivity of diverse alpha and beta human papillomavirus types. Kwak K, Jiang R, Wang JW, Jagu S, Kirnbauer R, Roden RB. PLoS One. 2014 May 9;9(5):e97232. doi: 10.1371/journal.pone.0097232. eCollection 2014. PubMed 24816794.
Backbone
  Vector backbone: pVITRO1-neo-mcs
  Backbone manufacturer: InvivoGen
  Backbone size w/o insert (bp): 6295
  Total vector size (bp): 9418
  Vector type: Mammalian Expression
  Selectable markers: Neomycin (select with G418)
Growth in bacteria
  Bacterial resistance: Kanamycin, 50 μg/mL
  Growth temperature: 37°C
  Growth strain: DH5alpha
  Copy number: High Copy
Gene/Insert 1
  Gene/Insert name: HPV38 L1
  Species: H. sapiens (human)
  Insert size (bp): 1536
  Cloning method: Restriction Enzyme; 5′ cloning site BglII (destroyed during cloning); 3′ cloning site NheI (destroyed during cloning)
  Sequencing primers: 5′ AAACCACCGCTAATTCAAAGC; 3′ GTGGTTTGTCCAAACTCATCAA
Gene/Insert 2
  Gene/Insert name: HPV38 L2
  Species: H. sapiens (human)
  Insert size (bp): 1587
  Cloning method: Restriction Enzyme; 5′ cloning site BamHI (not destroyed); 3′ cloning site AvrII (destroyed during cloning)
  Sequencing primers: 5′ GCCTCTTAGCGGTTCAAAGG; 3′ CAAAGGTATTTTCTAAACCCGTTTC
Terms and licenses: Academic/Nonprofit Terms; Industry Terms: Not Available to Industry
How to cite: pVITRO-HPV38 L1L2 was a gift from Richard Roden (Addgene plasmid # 52594 ; http://n2t.net/addgene:52594 ; RRID:Addgene_52594)
