[The description below was written by a language model from this plasmid's Addgene catalogue record and pLannotate feature annotations shown in this document.]
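Description:
pVITRO-HPV38 L1L2 is a 9.4 kb mammalian expression plasmid built on the InvivoGen pVITRO1-neo-mcs backbone, a dual-cassette vector designed to express two genes from a single plasmid. It replicates in E. coli at high copy through a ColE1/pUC-type origin and is selected with kanamycin. The same Tn5 aminoglycoside phosphotransferase gene (NeoR/KanR) provides G418 selection in mammalian cells.

The payload is the two capsid genes of human papillomavirus type 38. The record lists the insert species as human, although the sequences are viral. The major capsid protein L1 sits in the first cassette, downstream of an SV40 enhancer/promoter fragment and a mouse EF-1α promoter, and is terminated by an SV40 polyadenylation signal. The minor capsid protein L2 occupies the second cassette, which begins with a CMV enhancer and a CMV promoter fragment. A stretch of more than 1 kb between these elements and the L2 coding sequence is unannotated, so the core promoter driving L2 is not fully identified in the feature table. L2 is followed by a foot-and-mouth disease virus IRES and the NeoR/KanR gene, ending at an EF-1α poly(A) signal. In mammalian cells, drug resistance is therefore translated from the same transcript as L2. Short bacterial promoter elements (tac fragment, T7) just upstream of the resistance gene presumably allow its expression in E. coli.

Co-expressing L1 and L2 in one cell supplies both components of the papillomavirus capsid. The associated publication concerns the infectivity of diverse alpha and beta HPV types and the effects of inhibitors and L2 antibodies, which is consistent with use in producing HPV38 capsids or pseudovirions for infectivity and neutralization studies.
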