Features (pLannotate 1.2.2; 14 found; start..end, strand, type, name):
     51..242     +  promoter       SV40 promoter (fragment): SV40 enhancer and early promoter
    429..1562    +  promoter       mEF-1α promoter (fragment): strong constitutive promoter for mouse elongation factor EF-1α
   1588..3117    +  CDS            L1: VL1_HPV38 - Protein inferred from homology: Swiss-Prot protein existence level 3. Forms an icosahedral capsid with a T=7 symmetry and a 50 nm diameter. The capsid is composed of 72 pentamers linked to each other by disulfide bonds and associated with L2 proteins. Binds to heparan sulfate proteoglycans on cell surface of basal layer keratinocytes to provide initial virion attachment. This binding mediates a conformational change in the virus capsid that facilitates efficient infection. The virion enters the host cell via endocytosis. During virus trafficking, L1 protein dissociates from the vir
   3143..3264    -  polyA_signal   SV40 poly(A) signal: SV40 polyadenylation signal
   3287..3358    -  CDS            large T antigen (fragment): large T antigen from SV40 (simian virus 40)
   3452..4040    +  rep_origin     ori: high-copy-number ColE1/pMB1/pBR322/pUC origin of replication
   4120..4423    +  enhancer       CMV enhancer: human cytomegalovirus immediate early enhancer
   4425..4524    +  promoter       CMV promoter (fragment): human cytomegalovirus (CMV) immediate early promoter
   5868..7448    +  CDS            L2 (sequence withheld): VL2_HPV38 - Protein inferred from homology: Swiss-Prot protein existence level 3. Minor protein of the capsid that localizes along the inner surface of the virion, within the central cavities beneath the L1 pentamers. Plays a role in capsid stabilization through interaction with the major capsid protein L1. Once the virion enters the host cell, L2 escorts the genomic DNA into the nucleus by promoting escape from the endosomal compartments and traffic through the host Golgi network. Mechanistically, the C-terminus of L2 possesses a cell-penetrating peptide that protudes from the host endosome,
   7461..7905    +  misc_feature   FMDV IRES: internal ribosome entry site (IRES) of the foot-and-mouth disease virus
   7938..7956    +  promoter       tac promoter (fragment): strong E. coli promoter; hybrid between the trp and lac UV5 promoters
   7976..7994    +  promoter       T7 promoter: promoter for bacteriophage T7 RNA polymerase
   8004..8798    +  CDS            NeoR/KanR: aminoglycoside phosphotransferase from Tn5; aph(3')-II (or nptII); confers resistance to neomycin, kanamycin, and G418 (Geneticin®)
   8845..9417    +  polyA_signal   EF-1α poly(A) signal: human EF-1α polyadenylation signal
>Addgene plasmid #52594 | pVITRO-HPV38 L1L2 | depositor full sequence | sequence record 81727 | pVITRO-HPV38 L1L2 sequence 9418 bps
CCTGCAGGGCCTGAAATAACCTCTGAAAGAGGAACTTGGTTAGGTACCTTCTGAGGCGGAAAGAACCAGC
TGTGGAATGTGTGTCAGTTAGGGTGTGGAAAGTCCCCAGGCTCCCCAGCAGGCAGAAGTATGCAAAGCAT
GCATCTCAATTAGTCAGCAACCAGGTGTGGAAAGTCCCCAGGCTCCCCAGCAGGCAGAAGTATGCAAAGC
ATGCATCTCAATTAGTCAGCAACCATAGTCCCACTAGTGGAGCCGAGAGTAATTCATACAAAAGGAGGGA
TCGCCTTCGCAAGGGGAGAGCCCAGGGACCGTCCCTAAATTCTCACAGACCCAAATCCCTGTAGCCGCCC
CACGACAGCGCGAGGAGCATGCGCTCAGGGCTGAGCGCGGGGAGAGCAGAGCACACAAGCTCATAGACCC
TGGTCGTGGGGGGGAGGACCGGGGAGCTGGCGCGGGGCAAACTGGGAAAGCGGTGTCGTGTGCTGGCTCC
GCCCTCTTCCCGAGGGTGGGGGAGAACGGTATATAAGTGCGGCAGTCGCCTTGGACGTTCTTTTTCGCAA
CGGGTTTGCCGTCAGAACGCAGGTGAGGGGCGGGTGTGGCTTCCGCGGGCCGCCGAGCTGGAGGTCCTGC
TCCGAGCGGGCCGGGCCCCGCTGTCGTCGGCGGGGATTAGCTGCGAGCATTCCCGCTTCGAGTTGCGGGC
GGCGCGGGAGGCAGAGTGCGAGGCCTAGCGGCAACCCCGTAGCCTCGCCTCGTGTCCGGCTTGAGGCCTA
GCGTGGTGTCCGCGCCGCCGCCGCGTGCTACTCCGGCCGCACTCTGGTCTTTTTTTTTTTTGTTGTTGTT
GCCCTGCTGCCTTCGATTGCCGTTCAGCAATAGGGGCTAACAAAGGGAGGGTGCGGGGCTTGCTCGCCCG
GAGCCCGGAGAGGTCATGGTTGGGGAGGAATGGAGGGACAGGAGTGGCGGCTGGGGCCCGCCCGCCTTCG
GAGCACATGTCCGACGCCACCTGGATGGGGCGAGGCCTGGGGTTTTTCCCGAAGCAACCAGGCTGGGGTT
AGCGTGCCGAGGCCATGTGGCCCCAGCACCCGGCACGATCTGGCTTGGCGGCGCCGCGTTGCCCTGCCTC
CCTAACTAGGGTGAGGCCATCCCGTCCGGCACCAGTTGCGTGCGTGGAAAGATGGCCGCTCCCGGGCCCT
GTTGCAAGGAGCTCAAAATGGAGGACGCGGCAGCCCGGTGGAGCGGGCGGGTGAGTCACCCACACAAAGG
AAGAGGGCCTGGTCCCTCACCGGCTGCTGCTTCCTGTGACCCCGTGGTCCTATCGGCCGCAATAGTCACC
TCGGGCTTTTGAGCACGGCTAGTCGCGGCGGGGGGAGGGGATGTAATGGCGTTGGAGTTTGTTCACATTT
GGTGGGTGGAGACTAGTCAGGCCAGCCTGGCGCTGGAAGTCATTTTTGGAATTTGTCCCCTTGAGTTTTG
AGCGGAGCTAATTCTCGGGCTTCTTAGCGGTTCAAAGGTATCTTTTAAACCCTTTTTTAGGTGTTGTGAA
AACCACCGCTAATTCAAAGCAACCGGTGATATCAAAGATCCGCCACCATGACCCTGTGGCTGCCCGCCAG
CGGCAAGATCTACCTGCCCCCCACCCCCCCCGTGGCCAGGGTGCAGAGCACCGACGAGTACGTGGAGAGG
ACCGACATCTACTACCACGCCACCAGCGACAGGCTGCTGACCGTGGGCCACCCCTACTTCGACGTGAGGA
GCCAGGACGGCCAGAAGATCGAGGTGCCCAAGGTGAGCGGCAACCAGTACAGGAGCTTCAGGGTGACCTT
CCCCGACCCCAACAAGTTCGCCCTGGCCGACATGAGCGTGTACGACCCCGACAAGTACAGGCTGGTGTGG
GCCTGCAAGGGCCTGGAGATCGGCAGGGGCCAGCCCCTGGGCGTGGGCACCACCGGCCACCCCCTGTTCA
ACAAGGTGAGGGACACCGAGAACAGCAGCAACTACCAGAACACCAGCACCGACGACAGGCAGAACACCAG
CTTCGACCCCAAGCAGGTGCAGATGTTCATCATCGGCTGCACCCCCTGCCTGGGCGAGTACTGGGACAAG
GCCCCCGTGTGCGACAACGCCGGCGACCAGACCGGCCTGTGCCCCCCCCTGGAGCTGAAGAACAGCGTGA
TCGAGGACGGCGACATGTTCGACATCGGCTTCGGCAACATCAACAACAAGACCCTGAGCTTCAACAGGAG
CGACGTGAGCCTGGACATCGTGAACGAGACCTGCAAGTACCCCGACTTCCTGACCATGAGCAACGACGTG
TACGGCGACAGCTGCTTCTTCTTCGTGAGGAGGGAGCAGTGCTACGCCAGGCACTACTTCGTGAGGGGCG
GCGCCGTGGGCGACGCCATCCCCGACGGCACCGTGAACCAGAACCACAACTACTACCTGCCCGCCAAGAA
CGGCCAGGGCCAGAGGACCCTGGGCAACAGCACCTACTTCCCCACCGTGAGCGGCAGCCTGGTGACCAGC
GACGCCCAGCTGTTCAACAGGCCCTTCTGGCTGCAGAGGGCCCAGGGCCACAACAACGGCATCCTGTGGG
GCAACCAGATGTTCGTGACCGTGGCCGACAACACCAGGAACACCAACTTCACCATCAGCGTGAGCACCGA
GAACGGCGGCGCCCAGGAGTACGACAGCGCCAACATCAGGGAGTACCTGAGGCACGTGGAGGAGTACCAG
CTGAGCTTCATCCTGCAGCTGTGCAAGGTGCCCCTGAACGCCGAGGTGCTGACCCAGATCAACGCCATGA
ACAGCGGCATCCTGGAGAACTGGCAGCTGGGCTTCGTGCCCACCCCCGACAACAGCGTGCACGACACCTA
CAGGTACATCACCAGCAAGGCCACCAAGTGCCCCGACGCCGTGCCCGAGACCGAGAAGGAGGACCCCTTC
GGCCAGTACACCTTCTGGAACGTGGACATGACCGAGAAGCTGAGCCTGGACCTGGACCAGTACCCCCTGG
GCAGGAAGTTCCTGTTCCAGGCCGGCCTGCAGACCGCCAGGACCAGGGCCGTGAAGAGGCCCCTGGTGAG
GAAGAGCAGCAAGAGCGTGAAGAGGAAGAGGACCCAGTAATAGTCTAGCTGGCCAGACATGATAAGATAC
ATTGATGAGTTTGGACAAACCACAACTAGAATGCAGTGAAAAAAATGCTTTATTTGTGAAATTTGTGATG
CTATTGCTTTATTTGTAACCATTATAAGCTGCAATAAACAAGTTAACAACAACAATTGCATTCATTTTAT
GTTTCAGGTTCAGGGGGAGGTGTGGGAGGTTTTTTAAAGCAAGTAAAACCTCTACAAATGTGGTATGGAA
ATGTTAATTAACTAGCCATGACCAAAATCCCTTAACGTGAGTTTTCGTTCCACTGAGCGTCAGACCCCGT
AGAAAAGATCAAAGGATCTTCTTGAGATCCTTTTTTTCTGCGCGTAATCTGCTGCTTGCAAACAAAAAAA
CCACCGCTACCAGCGGTGGTTTGTTTGCCGGATCAAGAGCTACCAACTCTTTTTCCGAAGGTAACTGGCT
TCAGCAGAGCGCAGATACCAAATACTGTTCTTCTAGTGTAGCCGTAGTTAGGCCACCACTTCAAGAACTC
TGTAGCACCGCCTACATACCTCGCTCTGCTAATCCTGTTACCAGTGGCTGCTGCCAGTGGCGATAAGTCG
TGTCTTACCGGGTTGGACTCAAGACGATAGTTACCGGATAAGGCGCAGCGGTCGGGCTGAACGGGGGGTT
CGTGCACACAGCCCAGCTTGGAGCGAACGACCTACACCGAACTGAGATACCTACAGCGTGAGCTATGAGA
AAGCGCCACGCTTCCCGAAGGGAGAAAGGCGGACAGGTATCCGGTAAGCGGCAGGGTCGGAACAGGAGAG
CGCACGAGGGAGCTTCCAGGGGGAAACGCCTGGTATCTTTATAGTCCTGTCGGGTTTCGCCACCTCTGAC
TTGAGCGTCGATTTTTGTGATGCTCGTCAGGGGGGCGGAGCCTATGGAAAAACGCCAGCAACGCGGCCTT
TTTACGGTTCCTGGCCTTTTGCTGGCCTTTTGCTCACATGTTCTTAATTAACCTGCAGGCGTTACATAAC
TTACGGTAAATGGCCCGCCTGGCTGACCGCCCAACGACCCCCGCCCATTGACGTCAATAATGACGTATGT
TCCCATAGTAACGCCAATAGGGACTTTCCATTGACGTCAATGGGTGGAGTATTTACGGTAAACTGCCCAC
TTGGCAGTACATCAAGTGTATCATATGCCAAGTACGCCCCCTATTGACGTCAATGACGGTAAATGGCCCG
CCTGGCATTATGCCCAGTACATGACCTTATGGGACTTTCCTACTTGGCAGTACATCTACGTATTAGTCAT
CGCTATTACCATGATGATGCGGTTTTGGCAGTACATCAATGGGCGTGGATAGCGGTTTGACTCACGGGGA
TTTCCAAGTCTCCACCCCATTGACGTCAATGGGAGTTTGTTTTGACTAGTGGAGCCGAGAGTAATTCATA
CAAAAGGAGGGATCGCCTTCGCAAGGGGAGAGCCCAGGGACCGTCCCTAAATTCTCACAGACCCAAATCC
CTGTAGCCGCCCCACGACAGCGCGAGGAGCATGCGCCCAGGGCTGAGCGCGGGTAGATCAGAGCACACAA
GCTCACAGTCCCCGGCGGTGGGGGGAGGGGCGCGCTGAGCGGGGGCCAGGGAGCTGGCGCGGGGCAAACT
GGGAAAGTGGTGTCGTGTGCTGGCTCCGCCCTCTTCCCGAGGGTGGGGGAGAACGGTATATAAGTGCGGT
AGTCGCCTTGGACGTTCTTTTTCGCAACGGGTTTGCCGTCAGAACGCAGGTGAGTGGCGGGTGTGGCTTC
CGCGGGCCCCGGAGCTGGAGCCCTGCTCTGAGCGGGCCGGGCTGATATGCGAGTGTCGTCCGCAGGGTTT
AGCTGTGAGCATTCCCACTTCGAGTGGCGGGCGGTGCGGGGGTGAGAGTGCGAGGCCTAGCGGCAACCCC
GTAGCCTCGCCTCGTGTCCGGCTTGAGGCCTAGCGTGGTGTCCGCCGCCGCGTGCCACTCCGGCCGCACT
ATGCGTTTTTTGTCCTTGCTGCCCTCGATTGCCTTCCAGCAGCATGGGCTAACAAAGGGAGGGTGTGGGG
CTCACTCTTAAGGAGCCCATGAAGCTTACGTTGGATAGGAATGGAAGGGCAGGAGGGGCGACTGGGGCCC
GCCCGCCTTCGGAGCACATGTCCGACGCCACCTGGATGGGGCGAGGCCTGTGGCTTTCCGAAGCAATCGG
GCGTGAGTTTAGCCTACCTGGGCCATGTGGCCCTAGCACTGGGCACGGTCTGGCCTGGCGGTGCCGCGTT
CCCTTGCCTCCCAACAAGGGTGAGGCCGTCCCGCCCGGCACCAGTTGCTTGCGCGGAAAGATGGCCGCTC
CCGGGGCCCTGTTGCAAGGAGCTCAAAATGGAGGACGCGGCAGCCCGGTGGAGCGGGCGGGTGAGTCACC
CACACAAAGGAAGAGGGCCTTGCCCCTCGCCGGCCGCTGCTTCCTGTGACCCCGTGGTCTATCGGCCGCA
TAGTCACCTCGGGCTTCTCTTGAGCACCGCTCGTCGCGGCGGGGGGAGGGGATCTAATGGCGTTGGAGTT
TGTTCACATTTGGTGGGTGGAGACTAGTCAGGCCAGCCTGGCGCTGGAAGTCATTCTTGGAATTTGCCCC
TTTGAGTTTGGAGCGAGGCTAATTCTCAAGCCTCTTAGCGGTTCAAAGGTATTTTCTAAACCCGTTTCCA
GGTGTTGTGAAAGCCACCGCTAATTCAAAGCAATCCGGAGTATACGGATCCGCCACC
[1581 nt withheld, positions 5868-7448]
TAATAGTCTAGGAGCAGGTTTCCCCAATGACACAAAACGTGCAACTTGAAACTCCGCCTGGTCTTTCCAG
GTCTAGAGGGGTAACACTTTGTACTGCGTTTGGCTCCACGCTCGATCCACTGGCGAGTGTTAGTAACAGC
ACTGTTGCTTCGTAGCGGAGCATGACGGCCGTGGGAACTCCTCCTTGGTAACAAGGACCCACGGGGCCAA
AAGCCACGCCCACACGGGCCCGTCATGTGTGCAACCCCAGCACGGCGACTTTACTGCGAAACCCACTTTA
AAGTGACATTGAAACTGGTACCCACACACTGGTGACAGGCTAAGGATGCCCTTCAGGTACCCCGAGGTAA
CACGCGACACTCGGGATCTGAGAAGGGGACTGGGGCTTCTATAAAAGCGCTCGGTTTAAAAAGCTTCTAT
GCCTGAATAGGTGACCGGAGGTCGGCACCTTTCCTTTGCAATTACTGACCCTATGAATACACTGACTGTT
TGACAATTAATCATCGGCATAGTATATCGGCATAGTATAATACGACTCACTATAGGAGGGCCACCATGAT
TGAACAAGATGGATTGCACGCAGGTTCTCCGGCCGCTTGGGTGGAGAGGCTATTCGGCTATGACTGGGCA
CAACAGACAATCGGCTGCTCTGATGCCGCCGTGTTCCGGCTGTCAGCGCAGGGGCGCCCGGTTCTTTTTG
TCAAGACCGACCTGTCCGGTGCCCTGAATGAACTGCAAGACGAGGCAGCGCGGCTATCGTGGCTGGCCAC
GACGGGCGTTCCTTGCGCAGCTGTGCTCGACGTTGTCACTGAAGCGGGAAGGGACTGGCTGCTATTGGGC
GAAGTGCCGGGGCAGGATCTCCTGTCATCTCACCTTGCTCCTGCCGAGAAAGTATCCATCATGGCTGATG
CAATGCGGCGGCTGCATACGCTTGATCCGGCTACCTGCCCATTCGACCACCAAGCGAAACATCGCATCGA
GCGAGCACGTACTCGGATGGAAGCCGGTCTTGTCGATCAGGATGATCTGGACGAAGAGCATCAGGGGCTC
GCGCCAGCCGAACTGTTCGCCAGGCTCAAGGCGAGCATGCCCGACGGCGAGGATCTCGTCGTGACACATG
GCGATGCCTGCTTGCCGAATATCATGGTGGAAAATGGCCGCTTTTCTGGATTCATCGACTGTGGCCGGCT
GGGTGTGGCGGACCGCTATCAGGACATAGCGTTGGCTACCCGTGATATTGCTGAAGAGCTTGGCGGCGAA
TGGGCTGACCGCTTCCTCGTGCTTTACGGTATCGCCGCTCCCGATTCGCAGCGCATCGCCTTCTATCGCC
TTCTTGACGAGTTCTTCTGAGCGGGACTCTGGGGTTCGAAATGACCGACCAAGCGAATTCGCTAGGATTA
TCCCTAATACCTGCCACCCCACTCTTAATCAGTGGTGGAAGAACGGTCTCAGAACTGTTTGTTTCAATTG
GCCATTTAAGTTTAGTAGTAAAAGACTGGTTAATGATAACAATGCATCGTAAAACCTTCAGAAGGAAAGG
AGAATGTTTTGTGGACCACTTTGGTTTTCTTTTTTGCGTGTGGCAGTTTTAAGTTATTAGTTTTTAAAAT
CAGTACTTTTTAATGGAAACAACTTGACCAAAAATTTGTCACAGAATTTTGAGACCCATTAAAAAAGTTA
AATGAGAAACCTGTGTGTTCCTTTGGTCAACACCGAGACATTTAGGTGAAAGACATCTAATTCTGGTTTT
ACGAATCTGGAAACTTCTTGAAAATGTAATTCTTGAGTTAACACTTCTGGGTGGAGAATAGGGTTGTTTT
CCCCCCACATAATTGGAAGGGGAAGGAATATCATTTAAAGCTATGGGAGGGTTGCTTTGATTACAACACT
GGAGAGAAATGCAGCATGTTGCTGATTGCCTGTCACTAAAACAGGCCAAAAACTGAGTCCTTGGGTTGCA
TAGAAAGCTG
