>Addgene plasmid #52594 | pVITRO-HPV38 L1L2 | addgene partial sequence | sequence record 84711 | mEF1-Fwd 5'-TTTTGAGCGGAGCTAATTCTCGGG-3'
AACCCTTTTTTAGGTGTTGTGAAAACCACCGCTAATTCAAAGCAACCGGTGATATCAAAGATCCGCCACC
ATGACCCTGTGGCTGCCCGCCAGCGGCAAGATCTACCTGCCCCCCACCCCCCCCGTGGCCAGGGTGCAGA
GCACCGACGAGTACGTGGAGAGGACCGACATCTACTACCACGCCACCAGCGACAGGCTGCTGACCGTGGG
CCACCCCTACTTCGACGTGAGGAGCCAGGACGGCCAGAAGATCGAGGTGCCCAAGGTGAGCGGCAACCAG
TACAGGAGCTTCAGGGTGACCTTCCCCGACCCCAACAAGTTCGCCCTGGCCGACATGAGCGTGTACGACC
CCGACAAGTACAGGCTGGTGTGGGCCTGCAAGGGCCTGGAGATCGGCAGGGGCCAGCCCCTGGGCGTGGG
CACCACCGGCCACCCCCTGTTCAACAAGGTGAGGGACACCGAGAACAGCAGCAACTACCAGAACACCAGC
ACCGACGACAGGCAGAACACCAGCTTCGACCCCAAGCAGGTGCAGATGTTCATCATCGGCTGCACCCCCT
GCCTGGGCGAGTACTGGGACAAGGCCCCCGTGTGCGACAACGCCGGCGACCAGACCGGCCTGTGCCCCCC
CCTGGAGCTGAAGAACAGCGTGATCGAGGACGGCGACATGTTCGACATCGGCTTCGG
