>Addgene plasmid #52594 | pVITRO-HPV38 L1L2 | addgene partial sequence | sequence record 84741 | EBV-rev 5'-GTGGTTTGTCCAAACTCATC-3'
AGACTATTACTGGGTCCTCTTCCTCTTCACGCTCTTGCTGCTCTTCCTCACCAGGGGCCTCTTCACGGCC
CTGGTCCTGGCGGTCTGCAGGCCGGCCTGGAACAGGAACTTCCTGCCCAGGGGGTACTGGTCCAGGTCCA
GGCTCAGCTTCTCGGTCATGTCCACGTTCCAGAAGGTGTACTGGCCGAAGGGGTCCTCCTTCTCGGTCTC
GGGCACGGCGTCGGGGCACTTGGTGGCCTTGCTGGTGATGTACCTGTAGGTGTCGTGCACGCTGTTGTCG
GGGGTGGGCACGAAGCCCAGCTGCCAGTTCTCCAGGATGCCGCTGTTCATGGCGTTGATCTGGGTCAGCA
CCTCGGCGTTCAGGGGCACCTTGCACAGCTGCAGGATGAAGCTCAGCTGGTACTCCTCCACGTGCCTCAG
GTACTCCCTGATGTTGGCGCTGTCGTACTCCTGGGCGCCGCCGTTCTCGGTGCTCACGCTGATGGTGAAG
TTGGTGTTCCTGGTGTTGTCGGCCACGGTCACGAACATCTGGTTGCCCCACAGGATGCCGTTGTTGTGGC
CCTGGGCCCTCTGCAGCCAGAAGGGCCTGTTGAACAGCTGGGCGTCGCTGGTCACCAGGCTGCCGCTCAC
GGTGGGGAAGTAGGTGCTGTTGCCCAGGGTCCTCTGGCCCTGGCCGTTCTTGGCGGGCAGGTAGTAGTTG
TGGTTCTGGTTCACGGTGCCG
