>Addgene plasmid #52594 | pVITRO-HPV38 L1L2 | addgene partial sequence | sequence record 84776 | FMDV-IRES-R 5'-CTCCGCTACGAAGCAACAGT-3'
GAGCGTGGAGCCAAACGCAGTACAAAGTGTTACCCCTCTAGACCTGGAAAGACCAGGCGGAGTTTCAAGT
TGCACGTTTTGTGTCATTGGGGAAACCTGCTCCTAGACTATTA
[717 nt withheld, positions 114-830]
