>Addgene plasmid #52594 | pVITRO-HPV38 L1L2 | addgene partial sequence | sequence record 84798 | pVITRO-P25F 5'-CAAAGGTATTTTCTAAACCCGTTTC-3'
GCAATCCGGAGTATACGGATCCGCCACC
[752 nt withheld, positions 29-780]
